>Addgene plasmid #56277 | iRFP-Tubulin-C-18 | addgene partial sequence | sequence record 114471 | CMV-F 5'-CGCAAATGGGCGGTAGGCGTG-3'
ACCGTCAGATCCGCTAGCGCTACCGGTCGCCACCATGGCGGAAGGATCTGTCGCCAGGCAGCCTGACCTC
TTGACCTGCGACGATGAGCCGATCCATATCCCCGGTGCCATCCAACCGCATGGACTGCTGCTCGCCCTCG
CCGCCGACATGACGATCGTTGCCGGCAGCGACAACCTTCCCGAACTCACCGGACTGGCGATCGGCGCCCT
GATCGGCCGCTCTGCGGCCGATGTCTTCGACTCGGAGACGCACAACCGTCTGACGATCGCCTTGGCCGAG
CCTGGCGCGGCCGTCGGAGCACCGATCACTGTCGGCTTCACGATGCGAAAGGACGCAGGCTTCATCGGCT
CCTGGCATCGCCATGATCAGCTCATCTTCCTGGAATTGGAGCCTCCCCAGCGGGACGTCGCCGAGCCGCA
GGCGTTCTTCCGCCGCACCAACAGCGCCATCCGCCGCCTGCAGGCCGCCGAAACCTTGGAAAGCGCCTGC
GCCGCCGCGGCGCAAGAGGTGCGGAAGATTACCGGCTTCGATCGGGTGATGATCTATCGCTTCGCCTCCG
ACTTCAGCGGCGAAGTGATCGCAGAGGATCGGTGCGCCGAGGTCGAGTCAAAACTAGGCCTGCACTATCC
TGCCTCAACCGTGCCGGCGCAGGCCCGTCGGCTCTATACCATCAACCCGGTACGGATCATTCCCGATATC
AATTATCGGCCGGTGCCGGTCACCCCAGACCTCAATCCGGTCACCGGGCGGCCGATTGATCTTAGCTTCG
CCATCCTGCGCAGCGTCTCGCCCGTCCATCTGGAATTCATGCGCAACATAGGCATGCACGGCACGATGTC
GATCTCGATTTTGCGCGGCGAGCGACTGTG
