>Addgene plasmid #56277 | iRFP-Tubulin-C-18 | addgene partial sequence | sequence record 115283 | SV40pA-R 5'-GAAATTTGTGATGCTATTGC-3'
TTGCATTCATTTTATGTTTCAGGTTCAGGGGGAGGTGTGGGAGGTTTTTTAAAGCAAGTAAAACCTCTAC
AAATGTGGTATGGCTGATTATGATCAGTTATCTAGATCCGGTGGATCCTTAGTATTCCTCTCCTTCTTCC
TCACCCTCTCCTTCAACAGAATCCACACCAACCTCCTCATAATCCTTCTCAAGGGCAGCCATATCTTCAC
GGGCCTCTGAAAACTCGCCTTCCTCCATCCCCTCACCCACGTACCAGTGAACAAAGGCACGCTTGGCATA
CATCAGGTCAAACTTGTGGTCCAGGCGAGCCCAGGCCTCAGCAATGGCTGTGGTGTTGCTCAGCATGCAC
ACAGCTCTCTGTACCTTGGCCAGGTCTCCACCAGGCACCACAGTGGGAGGCTGGTAGTTGATGCCAACCT
TGAAGCCAGTGGGGCACCAATCCACAAACTGGATGCTGCGCTTGGTTTTGATGGTGGCAATGGCAGCATT
GACATCTTTGGGAACCACGTCACCACGGTACAACAGGCAGCAAGCCATGTATTTACCATGGCGAGGGTCA
CATTTCACCATCTGGTTGGCTGGCTCAAAGCAAGCATTGGTGATCTCTGCTACAGAAAGCTGTTCATGGT
AGGCTTTCTCAGCAGAGATGACAGGGGCATATGTGGCCAGAGGGAAGTGGATGCGGGGGTAGGGCACCAG
GTTGGTCTGGAATTCTGTCAGGTCAACATTCAGGGCTCCATCAAATCTCAGGGAAGCAGTGATGGAGGAC
