[The description below was written by a language model from this plasmid's Addgene catalogue record.]
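Description:
iRFP-Tubulin-C-18 is a mammalian expression plasmid built on the iRFP-C1 backbone (about 4.75 kb without the insert), a C1-style fusion vector in which the fluorescent protein lies upstream of the cloning site so that the gene of interest is fused to its C-terminus. The plasmid is maintained at high copy in E. coli under kanamycin selection, and it carries a neomycin resistance marker that allows G418 selection of stably transfected mammalian cells. No feature table accompanies the record, so the origin of replication and other backbone elements are not itemised. The use of an SV40 polyA reverse sequencing primer suggests an SV40 polyadenylation signal downstream of the insert.

The payload is human alpha-tubulin (TUBA1B, also known as K-ALPHA-1), expressed from the CMV promoter, a strong constitutive promoter in most mammalian cell lines. iRFP, a near-infrared fluorescent protein, is placed at the N-terminus of tubulin. The "C-18" in the name may refer to the fusion orientation and linker length, but the record does not explain it, and the cloning method is listed as unknown. The tagged tubulin is intended to incorporate into microtubules and so label the microtubule cytoskeleton.

The stated purpose is microtubule localisation, with excitation at 690 nm and emission at 713 nm. These far-red wavelengths are well separated from those of common green, yellow and red fluorescent proteins. This makes the construct useful as a microtubule marker in multicolour live-cell or fixed-cell imaging, for example when following spindle or cytoskeletal organisation alongside other labelled structures.
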