Addgene plasmid #56277: iRFP-Tubulin-C-18
Purpose: Localization: Microtubules, Excitation: 690, Emission: 713
Depositing lab: Michael Davidson. Depositing organization: Florida State University, Tallahassee.
Backbone
  Vector backbone: iRFP-C1
  Backbone size w/o insert (bp): 4750
  Vector type: Mammalian Expression
  Selectable markers: Neomycin (select with G418)
Growth in bacteria
  Bacterial resistance: Kanamycin, 50 μg/mL
  Growth temperature: 37°C
  Growth strain: DH5alpha
  Copy number: High Copy
Gene/Insert
  Gene/Insert name: Tubulin (alt name: NM_006082.2)
  Species: H. sapiens (human)
  Entrez Gene: TUBA1B (a.k.a. K-ALPHA-1)
  Promoter: CMV
  Tag / fusion protein: iRFP (N terminal on backbone)
  Cloning method: Unknown
  Sequencing primers: 5′ CMV-F; 3′ SV40pA-R
Terms and licenses: Academic/Nonprofit Terms; Industry Terms
Depositor comments: . Excitation = 690; Emission = 713
How to cite: iRFP-Tubulin-C-18 was a gift from Michael Davidson (Addgene plasmid # 56277 ; http://n2t.net/addgene:56277 ; RRID:Addgene_56277)
